Addgene plasmid #84201: Osa-pCAMBIA-1301-STTM319
Purpose: Disturb the expression of miR319 in rice
Depositing lab: Guiliang Tang. Depositing organization: Michigan Technological University. Publication: Effective small RNA destruction by the expression of a short tandem target mimic in Arabidopsis. Yan J, Gu Y, Jia X, Kang W, Pan S, Tang X, Chen X, Tang G. Plant Cell. 2012 Feb;24(2):415-27. doi: 10.1105/tpc.111.094144. Epub 2012 Feb 17. PubMed 22345490.
Backbone
  Vector backbone: pCAMBIA-1301
  Backbone manufacturer: CAMBIA Company
  Backbone size w/o insert (bp): 11827
  Vector type: Bacterial Expression, Yeast Expression, Plant Expression
  Selectable markers: Hygromycin
Growth in bacteria
  Bacterial resistance: Chloramphenicol and Kanamycin, 25 & 50 μg/mL
  Growth temperature: 37°C
  Growth strain: DH5alpha
  Copy number: Unknown
Gene/Insert
  Gene/Insert name: miR319 (alt name: Osa-miR319)
  Species: Rice
  Insert size (bp): 2845
  GenBank ID: miRBase (MI0001098, MI0001099)
  Promoter: 2x35S
  Cloning method: Restriction Enzyme; 5′ cloning site PacI (unknown if destroyed); 3′ cloning site PacI (unknown if destroyed)
  Sequencing primers: 5′ 35S promoter; 3′ AGGTTTAGTCGTCTCGTGTCTG
Terms and licenses: Academic/Nonprofit Terms; Industry Terms: Not Available to Industry
Depositor comments: This plasmid used to disturb miR319’s expression by STTM method invented by Dr. Guiliang Tang’s Lab in Michigan Technological University (Plant cell, 2012), Houghton, MI, USA. The method used to construct this plasmid refers to Tang et al., (Methods, 2012) with minor revision The STTM sequence in this plasmid may contain discrepancies compared to the reference sequence(s). According to the depositing lab, these mutations should not affect plasmid function. For additional published information regarding this plasmid, please see https://www.cell.com/molecular-plant/pdf/S1674-2052(18)30275-2.pdf?_returnURL=https%3A%2F%2Flinkinghub.elsevier.com%2Fretrieve%2Fpii%2FS1674205218302752%3Fshowall%3Dtrue#
How to cite: Osa-pCAMBIA-1301-STTM319 was a gift from Guiliang Tang (Addgene plasmid # 84201 ; http://n2t.net/addgene:84201 ; RRID:Addgene_84201)
