[The description below was written by a language model from this plasmid's Addgene catalogue record and pLannotate feature annotations shown in this document.]
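Description:
Osa-pCAMBIA-1301-STTM319 is a plant binary (T-DNA) vector built on pCAMBIA-1301 and designed to interfere with miR319 function in rice by the short tandem target mimic (STTM) approach. In this method, a transcript carrying tandem, cleavage-resistant decoy binding sites for a microRNA sequesters the small RNA and triggers its destruction, relieving repression of its natural targets. The backbone carries a ColE1/pBR322-type origin with the bom mobilisation region for propagation in E. coli. It also carries the pVS1 oriV, RepA and StaA functions for stable maintenance in Agrobacterium, and a kanamycin resistance gene outside the T-DNA borders.

The insert, recorded as about 2.8 kb and cloned at PacI sites, is driven by a 2x35S promoter. The feature table shows CaMV 35S promoter sequence spanning the circular junction of the record, followed by a short unannotated interval and a CaMV poly(A) signal. That interval is presumably where the STTM module sits, although it is not itself annotated. The inserted fragment also appears to include a chloramphenicol acetyltransferase gene with flanking T7 and SP6 promoters and cloning-vector remnants, which accounts for the dual chloramphenicol and kanamycin selection in bacteria.

Between the left and right T-DNA border repeats the vector retains the standard pCAMBIA-1301 plant cassettes. One is hygromycin phosphotransferase under an enhanced 35S promoter with a CaMV poly(A) signal, used to select transformed plant tissue. The other is an intron-containing, His-tagged GUS reporter with a NOS terminator, expressed in plants but not in bacteria. The depositor notes that the STTM sequence may differ slightly from the reference sequence, and states that this should not affect function. The construct is intended for generating rice lines with reduced miR319 activity for functional studies.
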