Features (pLannotate 1.2.2; 35 found; start..end, strand, type, name):
      1..346     +  promoter       CaMV 35S promoter: strong constitutive promoter from cauliflower mosaic virus
    298..344     +  promoter       minimal CaMV 35S promoter: minimal 35S promoter from cauliflower mosaic virus
    506..682     +  polyA_signal   CaMV poly(A) signal: cauliflower mosaic virus polyadenylation signal
   1244..1262    -  promoter       SP6 promoter: promoter for bacteriophage SP6 RNA polymerase
   1327..1986    -  CDS            CmR: chloramphenicol acetyltransferase; cat; confers resistance to chloramphenicol
   1987..2023    -  promoter       cat promoter (fragment): promoter of the E. coli cat gene encoding chloramphenicol acetyltransferase
   2023..2051    -  promoter       tet promoter: E. coli promoter for tetracycline efflux protein gene
   2113..2281    -  rep_origin     ori (fragment): high-copy-number ColE1/pMB1/pBR322/pUC origin of replication
   2292..2323    -  misc_feature   MCS (fragment): pUC18/19 multiple cloning site
   2354..2376    -  protein_bind   lac operator (fragment): The lac repressor binds to the lac operator to inhibit transcription in E. coli. This inhibition can be relieved by adding lactose or isopropyl-β-D-thiogalactopyranoside (IPTG). lac repressor encoded by lacI
   2380..2410    -  promoter       lac promoter: promoter for the E. coli lac operon
   2425..2446    -  protein_bind   CAP binding site: CAP binding activates transcription in the presence of cAMP. E. coli catabolite activator protein
   2459..2547    -  CDS            lacI (fragment): lac repressor; lacI; The lac repressor binds to the lac operator to inhibit transcription in E. coli. This inhibition can be relieved by adding lactose or isopropyl-β-D-thiogalactopyranoside (IPTG).
   2637..3250    +  promoter       CaMV 35S promoter (enhanced) (fragment): cauliflower mosaic virus 35S promoter with a duplicated enhancer region
   3301..3977    +  promoter       CaMV 35S promoter (enhanced): cauliflower mosaic virus 35S promoter with a duplicated enhancer region
   4044..5069    +  CDS            HygR: hygromycin B phosphotransferase confers resistance to hygromycin
   5110..5284    +  polyA_signal   CaMV poly(A) signal: cauliflower mosaic virus polyadenylation signal
   5362..5386    -  misc_feature   LB T-DNA repeat: left border repeat from nopaline C58 T-DNA
   5811..6605    +  CDS            KanR: aminoglycoside phosphotransferase; aphA-3; confers resistance to kanamycin
   6692..7280    +  rep_origin     ori: high-copy-number ColE1/pMB1/pBR322/pUC origin of replication
   7466..7606    -  misc_feature   bom: basis of mobility region from pBR322
   7708..7747    -  CDS            rop (fragment): Rop protein, which maintains plasmids at low copy number; rop
   7950..8144    -  rep_origin     pVS1 oriV: origin of replication for the Pseudomonas plasmid pVS1 (Heeb et al., 2000)
   8210..9283    -  CDS            pVS1 RepA: replication protein from the Pseudomonas plasmid pVS1 (Heeb et al., 2000)
   9712..10341   -  CDS            pVS1 StaA: stability protein from the Pseudomonas plasmid pVS1 (Heeb et al., 2000)
  10901..11302   -  CDS            Y4CG_SINFN (fragment): Protein inferred from homology: Swiss-Prot protein existence level 3. From Sinorhizobium fredii (strain NBRC 101917 / NGR234).
  11642..11666   -  misc_feature   RB T-DNA repeat: right border repeat from nopaline C58 T-DNA
  11688..11940   -  terminator     NOS terminator: nopaline synthase terminator and poly(A) signal
  11975..11993   -  CDS            9xHis (fragment): 9xHis affinity tag
  11999..14021   -  CDS            GUS (fragment): β-glucuronidase This version of the gusA gene has a 5' extension with a catalase intron to ensure expression in plants but not bacteria.
  14042..14086   -  promoter       minimal CaMV 35S promoter: minimal 35S promoter from cauliflower mosaic virus
  14166..14183   -  misc_feature   MCS (fragment): pUC18/19 multiple cloning site
  14192..14233   -  rep_origin     ori (fragment): high-copy-number ColE1/pMB1/pBR322/pUC origin of replication
  14338..14356   +  promoter       T7 promoter: promoter for bacteriophage T7 RNA polymerase
  14425..14713   +  promoter       CaMV 35S promoter (fragment): strong constitutive promoter from cauliflower mosaic virus
>Addgene plasmid #84201 | Osa-pCAMBIA-1301-STTM319 | addgene full sequence | sequence record 174370 | Addgene NGS Result
TGAGACTTTTCAACAAAGGGTAATTTCGGGAAACCTCCTCGGATTCCATTGCCCAGCTATCTGTCACCTC
ATCGAAAGGACAGTAGAAAAGGAAGGTGGCTCCTACAAATGCCATCATTGCGATAAAGGAAAGGCTATCA
TTCAAGATGCCTCTGCCGACAGTGGTCCCAAAGATGGACCCCCACCCACGAGGAGCATCGTGGAAAAAGA
AGACGTTCCAACCACGTCTTCAAAGCAAGTGGATTGATGTGACATCTCCACTGACATAAGGGATGACGCA
CAACCCCACTATCCTTCGCAAGACCCTTCCTCTATATAAGGAAGTTCATTTCATTTGGAGAGGACAGCCC
AAGCTTTTAGCTCCCGCCTAGTCATCCAGTGTTGTTGTTGTTATGGTCTAATTTAAATATGGTCTAAAGA
AGAAGAATGGGAGCACCCCTATTCAGTCCAAGAATTCGGTACGCTGAAATCACCAGTCTCTCTCTACAAA
TCTATCTCTCTCTATTTTCTCCATAAATAATGTGTGAGTAGTTTCCCGATAAGGGAAATTAGGGTTCTTA
TAGGGTTTCGCTCATGTGTTGAGCATATAAGAAACCCTTAGTATGTATTTGTATTTGTAAAATACTTCTA
TCAATAAAATTTCTAATTCCTAAAACCAAAATCCAGTACTAAAATCCAGATCTCCTAAAGTCCCTATAGA
TCTTTGTCGTGAATATAAACCAGACACGAGACGACTAGACCTGGAGCCCAGACGCCGTTCGAAGCTAGAA
GTACCGCTTAGGCAGGAGGCCGTTAGGGAAAAGATGCTAAGGCAGGGTTGGTTACGTTGACTCCCCCGTA
GGTTTGGTTTAAATATGATGAAGTGGACGGAAGGAAGGAGGAAGACAAGGAAGGATAAGGTTGCAGGCCC
TGTGCAAGGTAAGAAGATGGAAATTTGATAGAGGTACGCTACTATACTTATACTATACGCTAAGGGAATG
ATTGTATTTATACCCTATACCCCCTAATAACCCCTTATCAATTTAAGAAATAATCCGCATAAGCCCCCGC
TTAAAAATTGGTATCAGAGCCATGAATAGGTCTATGACCAAAACTCAAGAGGATAAAACCTCACCAAAAT
ACGAAAGAGTCCTTAACTCTAAAGATAAAAGATCTTTCAAGATCAAAACTAGTTCCCTCACACCGGTGAC
GGGGATCGCATGCGACCTCTAGACCATCACATTGGAGCTTCAGCTGCTCGAGTTCTATAGTGTCACCTAA
ATCGTATGTGTATGATACATAAGGTTATGTATTAATTGTAGCCGCGTTCTTACGTCGACGTACCAATTAC
GCCCCGCCCTGTCACTCATCGCAGTACTGTTGTAATTCATTAAGCATTCTGCCGACATGGAAGCCATCAC
AAACGGCATGATGAACCTGAATCGCCAGCGGCATCAGCACCTTGTCGCCTTGCGTATAATATTTGCCCAT
GGTGAAAACGGGGGCGAAGAAGTTGTCCATATTGGCCACGTTTAAATCAAAACTGGTGAAACTCACCCAG
GGATTGGCTGAGACGAAAAACATATTCTCAATAAACCCTTTAGGGAAATAGGCCAGGTTTTCACCGTAAC
ACGCCACATCTTGCGAATATATGTGTAGAAACTGCCGGAAATCGCCGTGGTATTCACTCCAGAGCGATGA
AAACGTTTCAGTTTGCTCATGGAAAACGGTGTAACAAGGGTGAACACTATCCCATATTACCAGCTCACCG
TCTTTCATTGCCATGCGGAACTCCGGATGAGCATTCATCAGGCGGGCAAGAATGTGAATAAAGGCCGGAT
AAAACTTGTGCTTATTCTTCTTTACGGTCTTTAAAAAGGCCGTAATATCCAGCTGAACGGTCTGGTTATA
GGTACATTGAGCAACTGACTGAAATGCCTCAAAATGTTCTTTACGATGCCATTGGGATATATCAACGGTG
GTATATCCAGTGATTTCTTTCTCCATTTTAGCTTCCTTAGCTCCTGAAAATCTCGATAACTCATTAAAGC
TTATCGATGATAAGCTGTCAAACATGAGAATTTAGCCCGCCTAATGAGCGGGCTTTTTGTTGTGATCCGC
GTTGCTGGCGTTTTTCCATAGGCTCCGCCCCCCTGACGAGCATCACAAAAATCGACGCTCAAGTCAGAGG
TGGCGAAACCCGACAGGACTATAAAGATACCGGGCGTTTCCCCCCTGGAAGCTCCCTCGTGCGCTCTCCT
GTTCCGACCCTGCCGCTTACCGGATACCTGTCCGCCTTTCTTATAATCTAGCTAGAGGATCCCCGGGTAC
CGAGCTCGAATTCGTAATCATGTCATAGCTGTTTCCTGTGTGAAATTGTTATCCGCTCACAATTCCACAC
AACATACGAGCCGGAAGCATAAAGTGTAAAGCCTGGGGTGCCTAATGAGTGAGCTAACTCACATTAATTG
CGTTGCGCTCACTGCCCGCTTTCCAGTCGGGAAACCTGTCGTGCCAGCTGCATTAATGAATCGGCCAACG
CGCGGGGAGAGGCGGTTTGCGTATTGGCTAGAGCAGCTTGCCAACATGGTGGAGCACGACACTCTCGTCT
ACTCCAAGAATATCAAAGATACAGTCTCAGAAGACCAAAGGGCTATTGAGACTTTTCAACAAAGGGTAAT
ATCGGGAAACCTCCTCGGATTCCATTGCCCAGCTATCTGTCACTTCATCAAAAGGACAGTAGAAAAGGAA
GGTGGCACCTACAAATGCCATCATTGCGATAAAGGAAAGGCTATCGTTCAAGATGCCTCTGCCGACAGTG
GTCCCAAAGATGGACCCCCACCCACGAGGAGCATCGTGGAAAAAGAAGACGTTCCAACCACGTCTTCAAA
GCAAGTGGATTGATGTGAACATGGTGGAGCACGACACTCTCGTCTACTCCAAGAATATCAAAGATACAGT
CTCAGAAGACCAAAGGGCTATTGAGACTTTTCAACAAAGGGTAATATCGGGAAACCTCCTCGGATTCCAT
TGCCCAGCTATCTGTCACTTCATCAAAAGGACAGTAGAAAAGGAAGGTGGCACCTACAAATGCCATCATT
GCGATAAAGGAAAGGCTATCGTTCAAGATGCCTCTGCCGACAGTGGTCCCAAAGATGGACCCCCACCCAC
GAGGAGCATCGTGGGAAAAGAAGACGTTCCAACCACGTCTTCAAAGCAAGTGGATTGATGTGACATCTCC
ACTGACGTAAGGGATGACGCACAATCCCACCCCTACTCCAAAAATGTCAAAGATACTGTCTCAGAAGACC
AAAGGGCTATTGAGACTTTTCAACAAAGGGTAATATCSGGAAACCTCCTCGGATTCCATTGCCCAGCTAT
CTGTCACTTCATCRAAAGGACAGTAGAAAAGGAAGGTGGCACCTACAAATGCCATCATTGCGATAAAGGA
AAGGCTATCGTTCAAGATGCCTCTGCCGACAGTGGTCCCAAAGATGGACCCCCACCCACGAGGAGCATCG
TGGAAAAAGAAGACGTTCCAACCACGTCTTCAAAGCAAGTGGATTGATGTGAACATGGTGGAGCACGACA
CTCTCGTCTACTCCAAGAATATCAAAGATACAGTCTCAGAAGACCAAAGGGCTATTGAGACTTTTCAACA
AAGGGTAATATCGGGAAACCTCCTCGGATTCCATTGCCCAGCTATCTGTCACTTCATCAAAAGGACAGTA
GAAAAGGAAGGTGGCACCTACAAATGCCATCATTGCGATAAAGGAAAGGCTATCGTTCAAGATGCCTCTG
CCGACAGTGGTCCCAAAGATGGACCCCCACCCACGAGGAGCATCGTGGAAAAAGAAGACGTTCCAACCAC
GTCTTCAAAGCAAGTGGATTGATGTGATATCTCCACTGACGTAAGGGATGACGCACAATCCCACTATCCT
TCGCAAGACCCTTCCTCTATATAAGGAAGTTCATTTCATTTGGAGAGGACACGCTGAAATCACCAGTCTC
TCTCTACAAATCTATCTCTCTCGAGCTTTCGCAGATCCGGGGGGCAATGAGATATGAAAAAGCCTGAACT
CACCGCGACGTCTGTCGAGAAGTTTCTGATCGAAAAGTTCGACAGCGTCTCCGACCTGATGCAGCTCTCG
GAGGGCGAAGAATCTCGTGCTTTCAGCTTCGATGTAGGAGGGCGTGGATATGTCCTGCGGGTAAATAGCT
GCGCCGATGGTTTCTACAAAGATCGTTATGTTTATCGGCACTTTGCATCGGCCGCGCTCCCGATTCCGGA
AGTGCTTGACATTGGGGAGTTTAGCGAGAGCCTGACCTATTGCATCTCCCGCCGTTCACAGGGTGTCACG
TTGCAAGACCTGCCTGAAACCGAACTGCCCGCTGTTCTACAACCGGTCGCGGAGGCTATGGATGCGATCG
CTGCGGCCGATCTTAGCCAGACGAGCGGGTTCGGCCCATTCGGACCGCAAGGAATCGGTCAATACACTAC
ATGGCGTGATTTCATATGCGCGATTGCTGATCCCCATGTGTATCACTGGCAAACTGTGATGGACGACACC
GTCAGTGCGTCCGTCGCGCAGGCTCTCGATGAGCTGATGCTTTGGGCCGAGGACTGCCCCGAAGTCCGGC
ACCTCGTGCACGCGGATTTCGGCTCCAACAATGTCCTGACGGACAATGGCCGCATAACAGCGGTCATTGA
CTGGAGCGAGGCGATGTTCGGGGATTCCCAATACGAGGTCGCCAACATCTTCTTCTGGAGGCCGTGGTTG
GCTTGTATGGAGCAGCAGACGCGCTACTTCGAGCGGAGGCATCCGGAGCTTGCAGGATCGCCACGACTCC
GGGCGTATATGCTCCGCATTGGTCTTGACCAACTCTATCAGAGCTTGGTTGACGGCAATTTCGATGATGC
AGCTTGGGCGCAGGGTCGATGCGACGCAATCGTCCGATCCGGAGCCGGGACTGTCGGGCGTACACAAATC
GCCCGCAGAAGCGCGGCCGTCTGGACCGATGGCTGTGTAGAAGTACTCGCCGATAGTGGAAACCGACGCC
CCAGCACTCGTCCGAGGGCAAAGAAATAGAGTAGATGCCGACCGGGATCTGTCGATCGACAAGCTCGAGT
TTCTCCATAATAATGTGTGAGTAGTTCCCAGATAAGGGAATTAGGGTTCCTATAGGGTTTCGCTCATGTG
TTGAGCATATAAGAAACCCTTAGTATGTATTTGTATTTGTAAAATACTTCTATCAATAAAATTTCTAATT
CCTAAAACCAAAATCCAGTACTAAAATCCAGATCCCCCGAATTAATTCGGCGTTAATTCAGTACATTAAA
AACGTCCGCAATGTGTTATTAAGTTGTCTAAGCGTCAATTTGTTTACACCACAATATATCCTGCCACCAG
CCAGCCAACAGCTCCCCGACCGGCAGCTCGGCACAAAATCACCACTCGATACAGGCAGCCCATCAGTCCG
GGACGGCGTCAGCGGGAGAGCCGTTGTAAGGCGGCAGACTTTGCTCATGTTACCGATGCTATTCGGAAGA
ACGGCAACTAAGCTGCCGGGTTTGAAACACGGATGATCTCGCGGAGGGTAGCATGTTGATTGTAACGATG
ACAGAGCGTTGCTGCCTGTGATCACCGCGGTTTCAAAATCGGCTCCGTCGATACTATGTTATACGCCAAC
TTTGAAAACAACTTTGAAAAAGCTGTTTTCTGGTATTTAAGGTTTTAGAATGCAAGGAACAGTGAATTGG
AGTTCGTCTTGTTATAATTAGCTTCTTGGGGTATCTTTAAATACTGTAGAAAAGAGGAAGGAAATAATAA
ATGGCTAAAATGAGAATATCACCGGAATTGAAAAAACTGATCGAAAAATACCGCTGCGTAAAAGATACGG
AAGGAATGTCTCCTGCTAAGGTATATAAGCTGGTGGGAGAAAATGAAAACCTATATTTAAAAATGACGGA
CAGCCGGTATAAAGGGACCACCTATGATGTGGAACGGGAAAAGGACATGATGCTATGGCTGGAAGGAAAG
CTGCCTGTTCCAAAGGTCCTGCACTTTGAACGGCATGATGGCTGGAGCAATCTGCTCATGAGTGAGGCCG
ATGGCGTCCTTTGCTCGGAAGAGTATGAAGATGAACAAAGCCCTGAAAAGATTATCGAGCTGTATGCGGA
GTGCATCAGGCTCTTTCACTCCATCGACATATCGGATTGTCCCTATACGAATAGCTTAGACAGCCGCTTA
GCCGAATTGGATTACTTACTGAATAACGATCTGGCCGATGTGGATTGCGAAAACTGGGAAGAAGACACTC
CATTTAAAGATCCGCGCGAGCTGTATGATTTTTTAAAGACGGAAAAGCCCGAAGAGGAACTTGTCTTTTC
CCACGGCGACCTGGGAGACAGCAACATCTTTGTGAAAGATGGCAAAGTAAGTGGCTTTATTGATCTTGGG
AGAAGCGGCAGGGCGGACAAGTGGTATGACATTGCCTTCTGCGTCCGGTCGATCAGGGAGGATATCGGGG
AAGAACAGTATGTCGAGCTATTTTTTGACTTACTGGGGATCAAGCCTGATTGGGAGAAAATAAAATATTA
TATTTTACTGGATGAATTGTTTTAGTACCTAGAATGCATGACCAAAATCCCTTAACGTGAGTTTTCGTTC
CACTGAGCGTCAGACCCCGTAGAAAAGATCAAAGGATCTTCTTGAGATCCTTTTTTTCTGCGCGTAATCT
GCTGCTTGCAAACAAAAAAACCACCGCTACCAGCGGTGGTTTGTTTGCCGGATCAAGAGCTACCAACTCT
TTTTCCGAAGGTAACTGGCTTCAGCAGAGCGCAGATACCAAATACTGTCCTTCTAGTGTAGCCGTAGTTA
GGCCACCACTTCAAGAACTCTGTAGCACCGCCTACATACCTCGCTCTGCTAATCCTGTTACCAGTGGCTG
CTGCCAGTGGCGATAAGTCGTGTCTTACCGGGTTGGACTCAAGACGATAGTTACCGGATAAGGCGCAGCG
GTCGGGCTGAACGGGGGGTTCGTGCACACAGCCCAGCTTGGAGCGAACGACCTACACCGAACTGAGATAC
CTACAGCGTGAGCTATGAGAAAGCGCCACGCTTCCCGAAGGGAGAAAGGCGGACAGGTATCCGGTAAGCG
GCAGGGTCGGAACAGGAGAGCGCACGAGGGAGCTTCCAGGGGGAAACGCCTGGTATCTTTATAGTCCTGT
CGGGTTTCGCCACCTCTGACTTGAGCGTCGATTTTTGTGATGCTCGTCAGGGGGGCGGAGCCTATGGAAA
AACGCCAGCAACGCGGCCTTTTTACGGTTCCTGGCCTTTTGCTGGCCTTTTGCTCACATGTTCTTTCCTG
CGTTATCCCCTGATTCTGTGGATAACCGTATTACCGCCTTTGAGTGAGCTGATACCGCTCGCCGCAGCCG
AACGACCGAGCGCAGCGAGTCAGTGAGCGAGGAAGCGGAAGAGCGCCTGATGCGGTATTTTCTCCTTACG
CATCTGTGCGGTATTTCACACCGCATATGGTGCACTCTCAGTACAATCTGCTCTGATGCCGCATAGTTAA
GCCAGTATACACTCCGCTATCGCTACGTGACTGGGTCATGGCTGCGCCCCGACACCCGCCAACACCCGCT
GACGCGCCCTGACGGGCTTGTCTGCTCCCGGCATCCGCTTACAGACAAGCTGTGACCGTCTCCGGGAGCT
GCATGTGTCAGAGGTTTTCACCGTCATCACCGAAACGCGCGAGGCAGGGTGCCTTGATGTGGGCGCCGGC
GGTCGAGTGGCGACGGCGCGGCTTGTCCGCGCCCTGGTAGATTGCCTGGCCGTAGGCCAGCCATTTTTGA
GCGGCCAGCGGCCGCGATAGGCCGACGCGAAGCGGCGGGGCGTAGGGAGCGCAGCGACCGAAGGGTAGGC
GCTTTTTGCAGCTCTTCGGCTGTGCGCTGGCCAGACAGTTATGCACAGGCCAGGCGGGTTTTAAGAGTTT
TAATAAGTTTTAAAGAGTTTTAGGCGGAAAAATCGCCTTTTTTCTCTTTTATATCAGTCACTTACATGTG
TGACCGGTTCCCAATGTACGGCTTTGGGTTCCCAATGTACGGGTTCCGGTTCCCAATGTACGGCTTTGGG
TTCCCAATGTACGTGCTATCCACAGGAAAGAGACCTTTTCGACCTTTTTCCCCTGCTAGGGCAATTTGCC
CTAGCATCTGCTCCGTACATTAGGAACCGGCGGATGCTTCGCCCTCGATCAGGTTGCGGTAGCGCATGAC
TAGGATCGGGCCAGCCTGCCCCGCCTCCTCCTTCAAATCGTACTCCGGCAGGTCATTTGACCCGATCAGC
TTGCGCACGGTGAAACAGAACTTCTTGAACTCTCCGGCGCTGCCACTGCGTTCGTAGATCGTCTTGAACA
ACCATCTGGCTTCTGCCTTGCCTGCGGCGCGGCGTGCCAGGCGGTAGAGAAAACGGCCGATGCCGGGATC
GATCAAAAAGTAATCGGGGTGAACCGTCAGCACGTCCGGGTTCTTGCCTTCTGTGATCTCGCGGTACATC
CAATCAGCTAGCTCGATCTCGATGTACTCCGGCCGCCCGGTTTCGCTCTTTACGATCTTGTAGCGGCTAA
TCAAGGCTTCACCCTCGGATACCGTCACCAGGCGGCCGTTCTTGGCCTTCTTCGTACGCTGCATGGCAAC
GTGCGTGGTGTTTAACCGAATGCAGGTTTCTACCAGGTCGTCTTTCTGCTTTCCGCCATCGGCTCGCCGG
CAGAACTTGAGTACGTCCGCAACGTGTGGACGGAACACGCGGCCGGGCTTGTCTCCCTTCCCTTCCCGGT
ATCGGTTCATGGATTCGGTTAGATGGGAAACCGCCATCAGTACCAGGTCGTAATCCCACACACTGGCCAT
GCCGGCCGGCCCTGCGGAAACCTCTACGTGCCCGTCTGGAAGCTCGTAGCGGATCACCTCGCCAGCTCGT
CGGTCACGCTTCGACAGACGGAAAACGGCCACGTCCATGATGCTGCGACTATCGCGGGTGCCCACGTCAT
AGAGCATCGGAACGAAAAAATCTGGTTGCTCGTCGCCCTTGGGCGGCTTCCTAATCGACGGCGCACCGGC
TGCCGGCGGTTGCCGGGATTCTTTGCGGATTCGATCAGCGGCCGCTTGCCACGATTCACCGGGGCGTGCT
TCTGCCTCGATGCGTTGCCGCTGGGCGGCCTGCGCGGCCTTCAACTTCTCCACCAGGTCATCACCCAGCG
CCGCGCCGATTTGTACCGGGCCGGATGGTTTGCGACCGCTCACGCCGATTCCTCGGGCTTGGGGGTTCCA
GTGCCATTGCAGGGCCGGCAGGCAACCCAGCCGCTTACGCCTGGCCAACCGCCCGTTCCTCCACACATGG
GGCATTCCACGGCGTCGGTGCCTGGTTGTTCTTGATTTTCCATGCCGCCTCCTTTAGCCGCTAAAATTCA
TCTACTCATTTATTCATTTGCTCATTTACTCTGGTAGCTGCGCGATGTATTCAGATAGCAGCTCGGTAAT
GGTCTTGCCTTGGCGTACCGCGTACATCTTCAGCTTGGTGTGATCCTCCGCCGGCAACTGAAAGTTGACC
CGCTTCATGGCTGGCGTGTCTGCCAGGCTGGCCAACGTTGCAGCCTTGCTGCTGCGTGCGCTCGGACGGC
CGGCACTTAGCGTGTTTGTGCTTTTGCTCATTTTCTCTTTACCTCATTAACTCAAATGAGTTTTGATTTA
ATTTCAGCGGCCAGCGCCTGGACCTCGCGGGCAGCGTCGCCCTCGGGTTCTGATTCAAGAACGGTTGTGC
CGGCGGCGGCAGTGCCTGGGTAGCTCACGCGCTGCGTGATACGGGACTCAAGAATGGGCAGCTCGTACCC
GGCCAGCGCCTCGGCAACCTCACCGCCGATGCGCGTGCCTTTGATCGCCCGCGACACGACAAAGGCCGCT
TGTAGCCTTCCATCCGTGACCTCAATGCGCTGCTTAACCAGCTCCACCAGGTCGGCGGTGGCCCATATGT
CGTAAGGGCTTGGCTGCACCGGAATCAGCACGAAGTCGGCTGCCTTGATCGCGGACACAGCCAAGTCCGC
CGCCTGGGGCGCTCCGTCGATCACTACGAAGTCGCGCCGGCCGATGGCCTTCACGTCGCGGTCAATCGTC
GGGCGGTCGATGCCGACAACGGTTAGCGGTTGATCTTCCCGCACGGCCGCCCAATCGCGGGCACTGCCCT
GGGGATCGGAATCGACTAACAGAACATCGGCCCCGGCGAGTTGCAGGGCGCGGGCTAGATGGGTTGCGAT
GGTCGTCTTGCCTGACCCGCCTTTCTGGTTAAGTACAGCGATAACCTTCATGCGTTCCCCTTGCGTATTT
GTTTATTTACTCATCGCATCATATACGCAGCGACCGCATGACGCAAGCTGTTTTACTCAAATACACATCA
CCTTTTTAGACGGCGGCGCTCGGTTTCTTCAGCGGCCAAGCTGGCCGGCCAGGCCGCCAGCTTGGCATCA
GACAAACCGGCCAGGATTTCATGCAGCCGCACGGTTGAGACGTGCGCGGGCGGCTCGAACACGTACCCGG
CCGCGATCATCTCCGCCTCGATCTCTTCGGTAATGAAAAACGGTTCGTCCTGGCCGTCCTGGTGCGGTTT
CATGCTTGTTCCTCTTGGCGTTCATTCTCGGCGGCCGCCAGGGCGTCGGCCTCGGTCAATGCGTCCTCAC
GGAAGGCACCGCGCCGCCTGGCCTCGGTGGGCGTCACTTCCTCGCTGCGCTCAAGTGCGCGGTACAGGGT
CGAGCGATGCACGCCAAGCAGTGCAGCCGCCTCTTTCACGGTGCGGCCTTCCTGGTCGATCAGCTCGCGG
GCGTGCGCGATCTGTGCCGGGGTGAGGGTAGGGCGGGGGCCAAACTTCACGCCTCGGGCCTTGGCGGCCT
CGCGCCCGCTCCGGGTGCGGTCGATGATTAGGGAACGCTCGAACTCGGCAATGCCGGCGAACACGGTCAA
CACCATGCGGCCGGCCGGCGTGGTGGTGTCGGCCCACGGCTCTGCCAGGCTACGCAGGCCCGCGCCGGCC
TCCTGGATGCGCTCGGCAATGTCCAGTAGGTCGCGGGTGCTGCGGGCCAGGCGGTCTAGCCTGGTCACTG
TCACAACGTCGCCAGGGCGTAGGTGGTCAAGCATCCTGGCCAGCTCCGGGCGGTCGCGCCTGGTGCCGGT
GATCTTCTCGGAAAACAGCTTGGTGCAGCCGGCCGCGTGCAGTTCGGCCCGTTGGTTGGTCAAGTCCTGG
TCGTCGGTGCTGACGCGGGCATAGCCCAGCAGGCCAGCGGCGGCGCTCTTGTTCATGGCGTAATGTCTCC
GGTTCTAGTCGCAAGTATTCTACTTTATGCGACTAAAACACGCGACAAGAAAACGCCAGGAAAAGGGCAG
GGCGGCAGCCTGTCGCGTAACTTAGGACTTGTGCGACATGTCGTTTTCAGAAGACGGCTGCACTGAACGT
CAGAAGCCGACTGCACTATAGCAGCGGAGGGGTTGGATCAAAGTACTTTGATCCCGAGGGGAACCCTGTG
GTTGGCATGCACATACAAATGGACGAACGGATAAACCTTTTCACGCCCTTTTAAATATCCGATTATTCTA
ATAAACGCTCTTTTCTCTTAGGTTTACCCGCCAATATATCCTGTCAAACACTGATAGTTTAATTCCCGAT
CTAGTAACATAGATGACACCGCGCGCGATAATTTATCCTAGTTTGCGCGCTATATTTTGTTTTCTATCGC
GTATTAAATGTATAATTGCGGGACTCTAATCATAAAAACCCATCTCATAAATAACGTCATGCATTACATG
TTAATTATTACATGCTTAACGTAATTCAACAGAAATTATATGATAATCATCGCAAGACCGGCAACAGGAT
TCAATCTTAAGAAACTTTATTGCCAAATGTTTGAACGATCGGGGAAATTCGAGCTGGTCACCTGTAATTC
ACACGTGGTGGTGGTGGTGGTGGCTAGCTTGTTTGCCTCCCTGCTGCGGTTTTTCACCGAAGTTCATGCC
AGTCCAGCGTTTTTGCAGCAGAAAAGCCGCCGACTTCGGTTTGCGGTCGCGAGTGAAGATCCCTTTCTTG
TTACCGCCAACGCGCAATATGCCTTGCGAGGTCGCAAAATCGGCGAAATTCCATACCTGTTCACCGACGA
CGGCGCTGACGCGATCAAAGACGCGGTGATACATATCCAGCCATGCACACTGATACTCTTCACTCCACAT
GTCGGTGTACATTGAGTGCAGCCCGGCTAACGTATCCACGCCGTATTCGGTGATGATAATCGGCTGATGC
AGTTTCTCCTGCCAGGCCAGAAGTTCTTTTTCCAGTACCTTCTCTGCCGTTTCCAAATCGCCGCTTTGGA
CATACCATCCGTAATAACGGTTCAGGCACAGCACATCAAAGAGATCGCTGATGGTATCGGTGTGAGCGTC
GCAGAACATTACATTGACGCAGGTGATCGGACGCGTCGGGTCGAGTTTACGCGTTGCTTCCGCCAGTGGC
GCGAAATATTCCCGTGCACCTTGCGGACGGGTATCCGGTTCGTTGGCAATACTCCACATCACCACGCTTG
GGTGGTTTTTGTCACGCGCTATCAGCTCTTTAATCGCCTGTAAGTGCGCTTGCTGAGTTTCCCCGTTGAC
TGCCTCTTCGCTGTACAGTTCTTTCGGCTTGTTGCCCGCTTCGAAACCAATGCCTAAAGAGAGGTTAAAG
CCGACAGCAGCAGTTTCATCAATCACCACGATGCCATGTTCATCTGCCCAGTCGAGCATCTCTTCAGCGT
AAGGGTAATGCGAGGTACGGTAGGAGTTGGCCCCAATCCAGTCCATTAATGCGTGGTCGTGCACCATCAG
CACGTTATCGAATCCTTTGCCACGCAAGTCCGCATCTTCATGACGACCAAAGCCAGTAAAGTAGAACGGT
TTGTGGTTAATCAGGAACTGTTCGCCCTTCACTGCCACTGACCGGATGCCGACGCGAAGCGGGTAGATAT
CACACTCTGTCTGGCTTTTGGCTGTGACGCACAGTTCATAGAGATAACCTTCACCCGGTTGCCAGAGGTG
CGGATTCACCACTTGCAAAGTCCCGCTAGTGCCTTGTCCAGTTGCAACCACCTGTTGATCCGCATCACGC
AGTTCAACGCTGACATCACCATTGGCCACCACCTGCCAGTCAACAGACGCGTGGTTACAGTCTTGCGCGA
CATGCGTCACCACGGTGATATCGTCCACCCAGGTGTTCGGCGTGGTGTAGAGCATTACGCTGCGATGGAT
TCCGGCATAGTTAAAGAAATCATGGAAGTAAGACTGCTTTTTCTTGCCGTTTTCGTCGGTAATCACCATT
CCCGGCGGGATAGTCTGCCAGTTCAGTTCGTTGTTCACACAAACGGTGATACGTACACTTTTCCCGGCAA
TAACATACGGCGTGACATCGGCTTCAAATGGCGTATAGCCGCCCTGATGCTCCATCACTTCCTGATTATT
GACCCACACTTTGCCGTAATGAGTGACCGCATCGAAACGCAGCACGATACGCTGGCCTGCCCAACCTTTC
GGTATAAAGACTTCGCGCTGATACCAGACGTTGCCCGCATAATTACGAATATCTGCATCGGCGAACTGAT
CGTTAAAACTGCCTGGCACAGCAATTGCCCGGCTTTCTTGTAACGCGCTTTCCCACCAACGCTGATCAAT
TCCACAGTTTTCGCGATCCAGACTGAATGCCCACAGGCCGTCGAGTTTTTTGATTTCACGGGTTGGGGTT
TCTACAGGACGGACGAGTCGTCGGTTCTGTAACTATCATCATCATCATAGACACACGAAATAAAGTAATC
AGATTATCAGTTAAAGCTATGTAATATTTACACCATAACCAATCAATTAAAAAATAGATCAGTTTAAAGA
AAGATCAAAGCTCAAAAAAATAAAAAGAGAAAAGGGTCCTAACCAAGAAAATGAAGGAGAAAAACTAGAA
ATTTACCCTCAGATCTACCATGGTCAAGAGTCCCCCGTGTTCTCTCCAAATGAAATGAACTTCCTTATAT
AGAGGAAGGGTCTTGCGAGAGACAAAAGGGAGACAAAAGGGAGACAAAAGGGAGACAAAAGGGAGACAAA
AGGGAGACAAAAGGGAGACAAAAGGAAGCTTGCATGCCTGCAGTTAATTAAGTTTGCAAGCAGCAGATTA
CGCGCAGAAAAAAAGGATCTCAAGGAGATCCTTCGGATCACAAAAAAAAAGCCCGCTCATTAGGCGGGTT
AAATTCCCGGGTACTGCAGCCGATTCATTAATGCAGGTTAACCTGGCTTATCGAAATTAATACGACTCAC
TATAGGGAGACCGGCAGATCTGATCCCTACTCCAAAAATGTCAAAGATACAGTCTCAGAAGACCAAAGGG
CTATTGAGACTTTTCAACAAAGGGTAATTTCGGGAAACCTCCTCGGATTCCATTGCCCAGCTATCTGTCA
CTTCATCGAAAGGACAGTGGAAAAGGAAGGTGGCTCCTACAAATGCCATCATTGCGATAAAGGAAAGGCT
ATCATTCAAGATGCCACTGCCGACAGTGGTCCCAAAGATGGACCCCCACCCACGAGGAGCATCGTGGGAA
AAGAAGACGTTCCAACCACGTCTTCAAAGCAAGTGGATTGATGTGACATCTCCACTGACGTAAGGGATGA
CGCACAATCCCACCCCTACTCCAAAAATGTCAAAGATACTGTCTCAGAAGACCAAAGGGCTAT
