>Addgene plasmid #84201 | Osa-pCAMBIA-1301-STTM319 | depositor partial sequence | sequence record 160757 | Backbone sequence
GATCTGAGGGTAAATTTCTAGTTTTTCTCCTTCATTTTCTTGGTTAGGACCCTTTTCTCTTTTTATTTTT
TTGAGCTTTGATCTTTCTTTAAACTGATCTATTTTTTAATTGATTGGTTATGGTGTAAATATTACATAGC
TTTAACTGATAATCTGATTACTTTATTTCGTGTGTCTATGATGATGATGATAGTTACAGAACCGACGACT
CGTCCGTCCTGTAGAAACCCCAACCCGTGAAATCAAAAAACTCGACGGCCTGTGGGCATTCAGTCTGGAT
CGCGAAAACTGTGGAATTGATCAGCGTTGGTGGGAAAGCGCGTTACAAGAAAGCCGGGCAATTGCTGTGC
CAGGCAGTTTTAACGATCAGTTCGCCGATGCAGATATTCGTAATTATGCGGGCAACGTCTGGTATCAGCG
CGAAGTCTTTATACCGAAAGGTTGGGCAGGCCAGCGTATCGTGCTGCGTTTCGATGCGGTCACTCATTAC
GGCAAAGTGTGGGTCAATAATCAGGAAGTGATGGAGCATCAGGGCGGCTATACGCCATTTGAAGCCGATG
TCACGCCGTATGTTATTGCCGGGAAAAGTGTACGTATCACCGTTTGTGTGAACAACGAACTGAACTGGCA
GACTATCCCGCCGGGAATGGTGATTACCGACGAAAACGGCAAGAAAAAGCAGTCTTACTTCCATGATTTC
TTTAACTATGCCGGAATCCATCGCAGCGTAATGCTCTACACCACGCCGAACACCTGGGTGGACGATATCA
CCGTGGTGACGCATGTCGCGCAAGACTGTAACCACGCGTCTGTTGACTGGCAGGTGGTGGCCAATGGTGA
TGTCAGCGTTGAACTGCGTGATGCGGATCAACAGGTGGTTGCAACTGGACAAGGCACTAGCGGGACTTTG
CAAGTGGTGAATCCGCACCTCTGGCAACCGGGTGAAGGTTATCTCTATGAACTCGAAGTCACAGCCAAAA
GCCAGACAGAGTCTGATATCTACCCGCTTCGCGTCGGCATCCGGTCAGTGGCAGTGAAGGGCCAACAGTT
CCTGATTAACCACAAACCGTTCTACTTTACTGGCTTTGGTCGTCATGAAGATGCGGACTTACGTGGCAAA
GGATTCGATAACGTGCTGATGGTGCACGACCACGCATTAATGGACTGGATTGGGGCCAACTCCTACCGTA
CCTCGCATTACCCTTACGCTGAAGAGATGCTCGACTGGGCAGATGAACATGGCATCGTGGTGATTGATGA
AACTGCTGCTGTCGGCTTTCAGCTGTCTTTAGGCATTGGTTTCGAAGCGGGCAACAAGCCGAAAGAACTG
TACAGCGAAGAGGCAGTCAACGGGGAAACTCAGCAAGCGCACTTACAGGCGATTAAAGAGCTGATAGCGC
GTGACAAAAACCACCCAAGCGTGGTGATGTGGAGTATTGCCAACGAACCGGATACCCGTCCGCAAGGTGC
ACGGGAATATTTCGCGCCACTGGCGGAAGCAACGCGTAAACTCGACCCGACGCGTCCGATCACCTGCGTC
AATGTAATGTTCTGCGACGCTCACACCGATACCATCAGCGATCTCTTTGATGTGCTGTGCCTGAACCGTT
ATTACGGATGGTATGTCCAAAGCGGCGATTTGGAAACGGCAGAGAAGGTACTGGAAAAAGAACTTCTGGC
CTGGCAGGAGAAACTGCATCAGCCGATTATCATCACCGAATACGGCGTGGATACGTTAGCCGGGCTGCAC
TCAATGTACACCGACATGTGGAGTGAAGAGTATCAGTGTGCATGGCTGGATATGTATCACCGCGTCTTTG
ATCGCGTCAGCGCCGTCGTCGGTGAACAGGTATGGAATTTCGCCGATTTTGCGACCTCGCAAGGCATATT
GCGCGTTGGCGGTAACAAGAAAGGGATCTTCACTCGCGACCGCAAACCGAAGTCGGCGGCTTTTCTGCTG
CAAAAACGCTGGACTGGCATGAACTTCGGTGAAAAACCGCAGCAGGGAGGCAAACAAGCTAGCCACCACC
ACCACCACCACGTGTGAATTACAGGTGACCAGCTCGAATTTCCCCGATCGTTCAAACATTTGGCAATAAA
GTTTCTTAAGATTGAATCCTGTTGCCGGTCTTGCGATGATTATCATATAATTTCTGTTGAATTACGTTAA
GCATGTAATAATTAACATGTAATGCATGACGTTATTTATGAGATGGGTTTTTATGATTAGAGTCCCGCAA
TTATACATTTAATACGCGATAGAAAACAAAATATAGCGCGCAAACTAGGATAAATTATCGCGCGCGGTGT
CATCTATGTTACTAGATCGGGAATTAAACTATCAGTGTTTGACAGGATATATTGGCGGGTAAACCTAAGA
GAAAAGAGCGTTTATTAGAATAACGGATATTTAAAAGGGCGTGAAAAGGTTTATCCGTTCGTCCATTTGT
ATGTGCATGCCAACCACAGGGTTCCCCTCGGGATCAAAGTACTTTGATCCAACCCCTCCGCTGCTATAGT
GCAGTCGGCTTCTGACGTTCAGTGCAGCCGTCTTCTGAAAACGACATGTCGCACAAGTCCTAAGTTACGC
GACAGGCTGCCGCCCTGCCCTTTTCCTGGCGTTTTCTTGTCGCGTGTTTTAGTCGCATAAAGTAGAATAC
TTGCGACTAGAACCGGAGACATTACGCCATGAACAAGAGCGCCGCCGCTGGCCTGCTGGGCTATGCCCGC
GTCAGCACCGACGACCAGGACTTGACCAACCAACGGGCCGAACTGCACGCGGCCGGCTGCACCAAGCTGT
TTTCCGAGAAGATCACCGGCACCAGGCGCGACCGCCCGGAGCTGGCCAGGATGCTTGACCACCTACGCCC
TGGCGACGTTGTGACAGTGACCAGGCTAGACCGCCTGGCCCGCAGCACCCGCGACCTACTGGACATTGCC
GAGCGCATCCAGGAGGCCGGCGCGGGCCTGCGTAGCCTGGCAGAGCCGTGGGCCGACACCACCACGCCGG
CCGGCCGCATGGTGTTGACCGTGTTCGCCGGCATTGCCGAGTTCGAGCGTTCCCTAATCATCGACCGCAC
CCGGAGCGGGCGCGAGGCCGCCAAGGCCCGAGGCGTGAAGTTTGGCCCCCGCCCTACCCTCACCCCGGCA
CAGATCGCGCACGCCCGCGAGCTGATCGACCAGGAAGGCCGCACCGTGAAAGAGGCGGCTGCACTGCTTG
GCGTGCATCGCTCGACCCTGTACCGCGCACTTGAGCGCAGCGAGGAAGTGACGCCCACCGAGGCCAGGCG
GCGCGGTGCCTTCCGTGAGGACGCATTGACCGAGGCCGACGCCCTGGCGGCCGCCGAGAATGAACGCCAA
GAGGAACAAGCATGAAACCGCACCAGGACGGCCAGGACGAACCGTTTTTCATTACCGAAGAGATCGAGGC
GGAGATGATCGCGGCCGGGTACGTGTTCGAGCCGCCCGCGCACGTCTCAACCGTGCGGCTGCATGAAATC
CTGGCCGGTTTGTCTGATGCCAAGCTGGCGGCCTGGCCGGCCAGCTTGGCCGCTGAAGAAACCGAGCGCC
GCCGTCTAAAAAGGTGATGTGTATTTGAGTAAAACAGCTTGCGTCATGCGGTCGCTGCGTATATGATGCG
ATGAGTAAATAAACAAATACGCAAGGGGAACGCATGAAGGTTATCGCTGTACTTAACCAGAAAGGCGGGT
CAGGCAAGACGACCATCGCAACCCATCTAGCCCGCGCCCTGCAACTCGCCGGGGCCGATGTTCTGTTAGT
CGATTCCGATCCCCAGGGCAGTGCCCGCGATTGGGCGGCCGTGCGGGAAGATCAACCGCTAACCGTTGTC
GGCATCGACCGCCCGACGATTGACCGCGACGTGAAGGCCATCGGCCGGCGCGACTTCGTAGTGATCGACG
GAGCGCCCCAGGCGGCGGACTTGGCTGTGTCCGCGATCAAGGCAGCCGACTTCGTGCTGATTCCGGTGCA
GCCAAGCCCTTACGACATATGGGCCACCGCCGACCTGGTGGAGCTGGTTAAGCAGCGCATTGAGGTCACG
GATGGAAGGCTACAAGCGGCCTTTGTCGTGTCGCGGGCGATCAAAGGCACGCGCATCGGCGGTGAGGTTG
CCGAGGCGCTGGCCGGGTACGAGCTGCCCATTCTTGAGTCCCGTATCACGCAGCGCGTGAGCTACCCAGG
CACTGCCGCCGCCGGCACAACCGTTCTTGAATCAGAACCCGAGGGCGACGCTGCCCGCGAGGTCCAGGCG
CTGGCCGCTGAAATTAAATCAAAACTCATTTGAGTTAATGAGGTAAAGAGAAAATGAGCAAAAGCACAAA
CACGCTAAGTGCCGGCCGTCCGAGCGCACGCAGCAGCAAGGCTGCAACGTTGGCCAGCCTGGCAGACACG
CCAGCCATGAAGCGGGTCAACTTTCAGTTGCCGGCGGAGGATCACACCAAGCTGAAGATGTACGCGGTAC
GCCAAGGCAAGACCATTACCGAGCTGCTATCTGAATACATCGCGCAGCTACCAGAGTAAATGAGCAAATG
AATAAATGAGTAGATGAATTTTAGCGGCTAAAGGAGGCGGCATGGAAAATCAAGAACAACCAGGCACCGA
CGCCGTGGAATGCCCCATGTGTGGAGGAACGGGCGGTTGGCCAGGCGTAAGCGGCTGGGTTGTCTGCCGG
CCCTGCAATGGCACTGGAACCCCCAAGCCCGAGGAATCGGCGTGAGCGGTCGCAAACCATCCGGCCCGGT
ACAAATCGGCGCGGCGCTGGGTGATGACCTGGTGGAGAAGTTGAAGGCCGCGCAGGCCGCCCAGCGGCAA
CGCATCGAGGCAGAAGCACGCCCCGGTGAATCGTGGCAAGCGGCCGCTGATCGAATCCGCAAAGAATCCC
GGCAACCGCCGGCAGCCGGTGCGCCGTCGATTAGGAAGCCGCCCAAGGGCGACGAGCAACCAGATTTTTT
CGTTCCGATGCTCTATGACGTGGGCACCCGCGATAGTCGCAGCATCATGGACGTGGCCGTTTTCCGTCTG
TCGAAGCGTGACCGACGAGCTGGCGAGGTGATCCGCTACGAGCTTCCAGACGGGCACGTAGAGGTTTCCG
CAGGGCCGGCCGGCATGGCCAGTGTGTGGGATTACGACCTGGTACTGATGGCGGTTTCCCATCTAACCGA
ATCCATGAACCGATACCGGGAAGGGAAGGGAGACAAGCCCGGCCGCGTGTTCCGTCCACACGTTGCGGAC
GTACTCAAGTTCTGCCGGCGAGCCGATGGCGGAAAGCAGAAAGACGACCTGGTAGAAACCTGCATTCGGT
TAAACACCACGCACGTTGCCATGCAGCGTACGAAGAAGGCCAAGAACGGCCGCCTGGTGACGGTATCCGA
GGGTGAAGCCTTGATTAGCCGCTACAAGATCGTAAAGAGCGAAACCGGGCGGCCGGAGTACATCGAGATC
GAGCTAGCTGATTGGATGTACCGCGAGATCACAGAAGGCAAGAACCCGGACGTGCTGACGGTTCACCCCG
ATTACTTTTTGATCGATCCCGGCATCGGCCGTTTTCTCTACCGCCTGGCACGCCGCGCCGCAGGCAAGGC
AGAAGCCAGATGGTTGTTCAAGACGATCTACGAACGCAGTGGCAGCGCCGGAGAGTTCAAGAAGTTCTGT
TTCACCGTGCGCAAGCTGATCGGGTCAAATGACCTGCCGGAGTACGATTTGAAGGAGGAGGCGGGGCAGG
CTGGCCCGATCCTAGTCATGCGCTACCGCAACCTGATCGAGGGCGAAGCATCCGCCGGTTCCTAATGTAC
GGAGCAGATGCTAGGGCAAATTGCCCTAGCAGGGGAAAAAGGTCGAAAAGGTCTCTTTCCTGTGGATAGC
ACGTACATTGGGAACCCAAAGCCGTACATTGGGAACCGGAACCCGTACATTGGGAACCCAAAGCCGTACA
TTGGGAACCGGTCACACATGTAAGTGACTGATATAAAAGAGAAAAAAGGCGATTTTTCCGCCTAAAACTC
TTTAAAACTTATTAAAACTCTTAAAACCCGCCTGGCCTGTGCATAACTGTCTGGCCAGCGCACAGCCGAA
GAGCTGCAAAAAGCGCCTACCCTTCGGTCGCTGCGCTCCCTACGCCCCGCCGCTTCGCGTCGGCCTATCG
CGGCCGCTGGCCGCTCAAAAATGGCTGGCCTACGGCCAGGCAATCTACCAGGGCGCGGACAAGCCGCGCC
GTCGCCACTCGACCGCCGGCGCCCACATCAAGGCACCCTGCCTCGCGCGTTTCGGTGATGACGGTGAAAA
CCTCTGACACATGCAGCTCCCGGAGACGGTCACAGCTTGTCTGTAAGCGGATGCCGGGAGCAGACAAGCC
CGTCAGGGCGCGTCAGCGGGTGTTGGCGGGTGTCGGGGCGCAGCCATGACCCAGTCACGTAGCGATAGCG
GAGTGTATACTGGCTTAACTATGCGGCATCAGAGCAGATTGTACTGAGAGTGCACCATATGCGGTGTGAA
ATACCGCACAGATGCGTAAGGAGAAAATACCGCATCAGGCGCTCTTCCGCTTCCTCGCTCACTGACTCGC
TGCGCTCGGTCGTTCGGCTGCGGCGAGCGGTATCAGCTCACTCAAAGGCGGTAATACGGTTATCCACAGA
ATCAGGGGATAACGCAGGAAAGAACATGTGAGCAAAAGGCCAGCAAAAGGCCAGGAACCGTAAAAAGGCC
GCGTTGCTGGCGTTTTTCCATAGGCTCCGCCCCCCTGACGAGCATCACAAAAATCGACGCTCAAGTCAGA
GGTGGCGAAACCCGACAGGACTATAAAGATACCAGGCGTTTCCCCCTGGAAGCTCCCTCGTGCGCTCTCC
TGTTCCGACCCTGCCGCTTACCGGATACCTGTCCGCCTTTCTCCCTTCGGGAAGCGTGGCGCTTTCTCAT
AGCTCACGCTGTAGGTATCTCAGTTCGGTGTAGGTCGTTCGCTCCAAGCTGGGCTGTGTGCACGAACCCC
CCGTTCAGCCCGACCGCTGCGCCTTATCCGGTAACTATCGTCTTGAGTCCAACCCGGTAAGACACGACTT
ATCGCCACTGGCAGCAGCCACTGGTAACAGGATTAGCAGAGCGAGGTATGTAGGCGGTGCTACAGAGTTC
TTGAAGTGGTGGCCTAACTACGGCTACACTAGAAGGACAGTATTTGGTATCTGCGCTCTGCTGAAGCCAG
TTACCTTCGGAAAAAGAGTTGGTAGCTCTTGATCCGGCAAACAAACCACCGCTGGTAGCGGTGGTTTTTT
TGTTTGCAAGCAGCAGATTACGCGCAGAAAAAAAGGATCTCAAGAAGATCCTTTGATCTTTTCTACGGGG
TCTGACGCTCAGTGGAACGAAAACTCACGTTAAGGGATTTTGGTCATGCATTCTAGGTACTAAAACAATT
CATCCAGTAAAATATAATATTTTATTTTCTCCCAATCAGGCTTGATCCCCAGTAAGTCAAAAAATAGCTC
GACATACTGTTCTTCCCCGATATCCTCCCTGATCGACCGGACGCAGAAGGCAATGTCATACCACTTGTCC
GCCCTGCCGCTTCTCCCAAGATCAATAAAGCCACTTACTTTGCCATCTTTCACAAAGATGTTGCTGTCTC
CCAGGTCGCCGTGGGAAAAGACAAGTTCCTCTTCGGGCTTTTCCGTCTTTAAAAAATCATACAGCTCGCG
CGGATCTTTAAATGGAGTGTCTTCTTCCCAGTTTTCGCAATCCACATCGGCCAGATCGTTATTCAGTAAG
TAATCCAATTCGGCTAAGCGGCTGTCTAAGCTATTCGTATAGGGACAATCCGATATGTCGATGGAGTGAA
AGAGCCTGATGCACTCCGCATACAGCTCGATAATCTTTTCAGGGCTTTGTTCATCTTCATACTCTTCCGA
GCAAAGGACGCCATCGGCCTCACTCATGAGCAGATTGCTCCAGCCATCATGCCGTTCAAAGTGCAGGACC
TTTGGAACAGGCAGCTTTCCTTCCAGCCATAGCATCATGTCCTTTTCCCGTTCCACATCATAGGTGGTCC
CTTTATACCGGCTGTCCGTCATTTTTAAATATAGGTTTTCATTTTCTCCCACCAGCTTATATACCTTAGC
AGGAGACATTCCTTCCGTATCTTTTACGCAGCGGTATTTTTCGATCAGTTTTTTCAATTCCGGTGATATT
CTCATTTTAGCCATTTATTATTTCCTTCCTCTTTTCTACAGTATTTAAAGATACCCCAAGAAGCTAATTA
TAACAAGACGAACTCCAATTCACTGTTCCTTGCATTCTAAAACCTTAAATACCAGAAAACAGCTTTTTCA
AAGTTGTTTTCAAAGTTGGCGTATAACATAGTATCGACGGAGCCGATTTTGAAACCGCGGTGATCACAGG
CAGCAACGCTCTGTCATCGTTACAATCAACATGCTACCCTCCGCGAGATCATCCGTGTTTCAAACCCGGC
AGCTTAGTTGCCGTTCTTCCGAATAGCATCGGTAACATGAGCAAAGTCTGCCGCCTTACAACGGCTCTCC
CGCTGACGCCGTCCCGGACTGATGGGCTGCCTGTATCGAGTGGTGATTTTGTGCCGAGCTGCCGGTCGGG
GAGCTGTTGGCTGGCTGGTGGCAGGATATATTGTGGTGTAAACAAATTGACGCTTAGACAACTTAATAAC
ACATTGCGGACGTTTTTAATGTACTGAATTAACGCCGAATTAATTCGGGGGATCTGGATTTTAGTACTGG
ATTTTGGTTTTAGGAATTAGAAATTTTATTGATAGAAGTATTTTACAAATACAAATACATACTAAGGGTT
TCTTATATGCTCAACACATGAGCGAAACCCTATAGGAACCCTAATTCCCTTATCTGGGAACTACTCACAC
ATTATTATGGAGAAACTCGAGCTTGTCGATCGACAGATCCGGTCGGCATCTACTCTATTTCTTTGCCCTC
GGACGAGTGCTGGGGCGTCGGTTTCCACTATCGGCGAGTACTTCTACACAGCCATCGGTCCAGACGGCCG
CGCTTCTGCGGGCGATTTGTGTACGCCCGACAGTCCCGGCTCCGGATCGGACGATTGCGTCGCATCGACC
CTGCGCCCAAGCTGCATCATCGAAATTGCCGTCAACCAAGCTCTGATAGAGTTGGTCAAGACCAATGCGG
AGCATATACGCCCGGAGTCGTGGCGATCCTGCAAGCTCCGGATGCCTCCGCTCGAAGTAGCGCGTCTGCT
GCTCCATACAAGCCAACCACGGCCTCCAGAAGAAGATGTTGGCGACCTCGTATTGGGAATCCCCGAACAT
CGCCTCGCTCCAGTCAATGACCGCTGTTATGCGGCCATTGTCCGTCAGGACATTGTTGGAGCCGAAATCC
GCGTGCACGAGGTGCCGGACTTCGGGGCAGTCCTCGGCCCAAAGCATCAGCTCATCGAGAGCCTGCGCGA
CGGACGCACTGACGGTGTCGTCCATCACAGTTTGCCAGTGATACACATGGGGATCAGCAATCGCGCATAT
GAAATCACGCCATGTAGTGTATTGACCGATTCCTTGCGGTCCGAATGGGCCGAACCCGCTCGTCTGGCTA
AGATCGGCCGCAGCGATCGCATCCATAGCCTCCGCGACCGGTTGTAGAACAGCGGGCAGTTCGGTTTCAG
GCAGGTCTTGCAACGTGACACCCTGTGCACGGCGGGAGATGCAATAGGTCAGGCTCTCGCTAAACTCCCC
AATGTCAAGCACTTCCGGAATCGGGAGCGCGGCCGATGCAAAGTGCCGATAAACATAACGATCTTTGTAG
AAACCATCGGCGCAGCTATTTACCCGCAGGACATATCCACGCCCTCCTACATCGAAGCTGAAAGCACGAG
ATTCTTCGCCCTCCGAGAGCTGCATCAGGTCGGAGACGCTGTCGAACTTTTCGATCAGAAACTTCTCGAC
AGACGTCGCGGTGAGTTCAGGCTTTTTCATATCTCATTGCCCCCCGGGATCTGCGAAAGCTCGAGAGAGA
TAGATTTGTAGAGAGAGACTGGTGATTTCAGCGTGTCCTCTCCAAATGAAATGAACTTCCTTATATAGAG
GAAGGTCTTGCGAAGGATAGTGGGATTGTGCGTCATCCCTTACGTCAGTGGAGATATCACATCAATCCAC
TTGCTTTGAAGACGTGGTTGGAACGTCTTCTTTTTCCACGATGCTCCTCGTGGGTGGGGGTCCATCTTTG
GGACCACTGTCGGCAGAGGCATCTTGAACGATAGCCTTTCCTTTATCGCAATGATGGCATTTGTAGGTGC
CACCTTCCTTTTCTACTGTCCTTTTGATGAAGTGACAGATAGCTGGGCAATGGAATCCGAGGAGGTTTCC
CGATATTACCCTTTGTTGAAAAGTCTCAATAGCCCTTTGGTCTTCTGAGACTGTATCTTTGATATTCTTG
GAGTAGACGAGAGTGTCGTGCTCCACCATGTTATCACATCAATCCACTTGCTTTGAAGACGTGGTTGGAA
CGTCTTCTTTTTCCACGATGCTCCTCGTGGGTGGGGGTCCATCTTTGGGACCACTGTCGGCAGAGGCATC
TTGAACGATAGCCTTTCCTTTATCGCAATGATGGCATTTGTAGGTGCCACCTTCCTTTTCTACTGTCCTT
TTGATGAAGTGACAGATAGCTGGGCAATGGAATCCGAGGAGGTTTCCCGATATTACCCTTTGTTGAAAAG
TCTCAATAGCCCTTTGGTCTTCTGAGACTGTATCTTTGATATTCTTGGAGTAGACGAGAGTGTCGTGCTC
CACCATGTTGGCAAGCTGCTCTAGCCAATACGCAAACCGCCTCTCCCCGCGCGTTGGCCGATTCATTAAT
GCAGCTGGCACGACAGGTTTCCCGACTGGAAAGCGGGCAGTGAGCGCAACGCAATTAATGTGAGTTAGCT
CACTCATTAGGCACCCCAGGCTTTACACTTTATGCTTCCGGCTCGTATGTTGTGTGGAATTGTGAGCGGA
TAACAATTTCACACAGGAAACAGCTATGACCATGATTACGAATTCGAGCTCGGTACCCGGGGATCCTCTA
GAGTCGACCTGCAGGCATGCAAGCTTGGCACTGGCCGTCGTTTTACAACGTCGTGACTGGGAAAACCCTG
GCGTTACCCAACTTAATCGCCTTGCAGCACATCCCCCTTTCGCCAGCTGGCGTAATAGCGAAGAGGCCCG
CACCGATCGCCCTTCCCAACAGTTGCGCAGCCTGAATGGCGAATGCTAGAGCAGCTTGAGCTTGGATCAG
ATTGTCGTTTCCCGCCTTCAGTTTAGCTTCATGGAGTCAAAGATTCAAATAGAGGACCTAACAGAACTCG
CCGTAAAGACTGGCGAACAGTTCATACAGAGTCTCTTACGACTCAATGACAAGAAGAAAATCTTCGTCAA
CATGGTGGAGCACGACACACTTGTCTACTCCAAAAATATCAAAGATACAGTCTCAGAAGACCAAAGGGCA
ATTGAGACTTTTCAACAAAGGGTAATATCCGGAAACCTCCTCGGATTCCATTGCCCAGCTATCTGTCACT
TTATTGTGAAGATAGTGGAAAAGGAAGGTGGCTCCTACAAATGCCATCATTGCGATAAAGGAAAGGCCAT
CGTTGAAGATGCCTCTGCCGACAGTGGTCCCAAAGATGGACCCCCACCCACGAGGAGCATCGTGGAAAAA
GAAGACGTTCCAACCACGTCTTCAAAGCAAGTGGATTGATGTGATATCTCCACTGACGTAAGGGATGACG
CACAATCCCACTATCCTTCGCAAGACCCTTCCTCTATATAAGGAAGTTCATTTCATTTGGAGAGAACACG
GGGGACTCTTGACCATGGTA
