>Addgene plasmid #84201 | Osa-pCAMBIA-1301-STTM319 | depositor partial sequence | sequence record 174488 | STTM319
CATTTGGAGAGGACAGCCCAAGCTTTTAGCTCCCGCCTAGTCATCCAGTGTTGTTGTTGTTATGGTCTAA
TTTAAATATGGTCTAAAGAAGAAGAATGGGAGCACCCCTATTCAGTCCAAGAATTCGGTACGCTGAAATC
ACCAG
